>Addgene plasmid #39559 | KHBD00446 | depositor partial sequence | sequence record 49999 | KHBD00446 sequence 885 bps
ATGCGCAACGCCCATCCACAGCTGGAGCAACTGCAGCAGGAGCTGCACGACCTAATCTGCGAGCTGTGCA
ACCGGCAGTACAGCACAAAGAATGCCTTGGGCGAGCATTTAAAGCGTCATGCCCAGCGCAAGGAGCACGT
GTGCGAGCACTGTGGAGTGGCCAAGGTGACCCGAACGGAGCTACTGACCCACCTGCGCACCCACAATCCC
ACCTGGGAGCGCTTCAAGTGCGAGCAGTGTCCGCAGCTCTTTCGCCACAAGAGCGCCATTAGCCGGCATG
TTCGGGTGGTCCACGAGGGTCAGCGGCGGTTCCAGTGCGGTCATTGCGAGAAAAAGTTTGGCACGCATGC
CTCGCAGGTGCGGCACGAGCGGCTGCACACGGAATCCACGGGCTCGGGAGAGGCAGCCGAGGAATGGCCC
TTTGCCTGTATTCACTGCCAGAAGCCTTGCGTTTCGCGACAAACCCTTGAGTTGCACCTACGAAGGCACC
GCGCGAGAAAGACGCACAGAAAACGAAGGGAGCACAGTCGGGAGAGTCAGGAGCAGGAGCAGGAGCACGA
CCGCGATCAGGAGCAGGGCGCTCGGGAAGCTCAACAGGATCAGCTCCGCAAGGGGGAAAAGCTACGGCAG
AGAGATCTCTCCAGGGAAAGCCACCGAAATGAGGTGACCATGCAGACAAGCCAGCGGCCAAATGAGTGTC
AACAAGGTCAAGAGTCCTACGATCCGGAACCGGATCCGCTGGAGGCAAGTCAGTGCAAGCTAGAGCAGGA
AGATGCACTCGATCCGGAATGGCAGCACAAAATAGAGCAGGACGCAGAATCGCAAGACTCGGCGCGACTG
GAAGGGCATTTCCATGACTACAAACCTATCCCTTCGAAAGCCTTA
