>Addgene plasmid #39559 | KHBD00446 | addgene partial sequence | sequence record 51437 | M13Rev
ATCAGCTGGATGGCAATAATGATTTTATTTTGACTGATAGTGACCTGTTCGTTGCAACAAATTGATAAGC
AATGCTTTCTTATAATGCCAACTTTGTACAAGAAAGTTGGCAATAAGGCTTTCGAAGGGATAGGTTTGTA
GTCATGGAAATGCCCTTCCAGTCGCGCCGAGTCTTGCGATTCTGCGTCCTGCTCTATTTTGTGCTGCCAT
TCCGGATCGAGTGCATCTTCCTGCTCTAGCTTGCACTGACTTGCCTCCAGCGGATCCGGTTCCGGATCGT
AGGACTCTTGACCTTGTTGACACTCATTTGGCCGCTGGCTTGTCTGCATGGTCACCTCATTTCGGTGGCT
TTCCCTGGAGAGATCTCTCTGCCGTAGCTTTTCCCCCTTGCGGAGCTGATCCTGTTGAGCTTCCCGAGCG
CCCTGCTCCTGATCGCGGTCGTGCTCCTGCTCCTGCTCCTGACTCTCCCGACTGTGCTCCCTTCGTTTTC
TGTGCGTCTTTCTCGCGCGGTGCCTTCGTAGGTGCAACTCAAGGGTTTGTCGCGAAACGCAAGGCTTCTG
GCAGTGAATACAGGCAAAGGGCCATTCCTCGGCTGCCTCTCCCGAGCCCGTGGATTCCGTGTGCAGCCGC
TCGTGCCGCACCTGCGAGGCATGCGTGCCAAACTTTTTCTCGCAATGACCGCACTGGAACCGCCGCTGAC
CCTCGTGGACCACCCGAACATGCCGGCTAATGGCGCTCTTGTGGCGAA
