[The description below was written by a language model from this plasmid's Addgene catalogue record.]
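Description:
KHBD00446 is a Gateway entry clone built in the pDONR221 backbone (Invitrogen), carrying the open reading frame of the Drosophila melanogaster gene CG1529 (FBgn0031144). The insert is 885 bp in a backbone of about 2.5 kb once the donor cassette has been replaced. The plasmid is maintained at high copy in standard E. coli cloning strains such as DH5alpha and is selected with kanamycin. It was made by Gateway recombination. In a pDONR221-derived clone, this normally leaves the ORF flanked by attL sites that allow transfer by LR recombination into any compatible destination vector. No feature table accompanies the record, so the att sites and other backbone elements are not individually documented here. M13 forward and reverse primer sites flank the insert and are used for sequence verification.

The plasmid has no promoter driving the insert, so it is a shuttle and archival clone rather than an expression construct. Expression depends entirely on the destination vector into which the ORF is moved. The depositor notes that ORFs in this collection were cloned open-ended, without a stop codon. After transfer, the coding sequence can therefore be read through into a C-terminal tag or fusion partner supplied by the destination vector, and N-terminal fusions are also possible where the vector provides them. The clone belongs to a collection associated with work on automated protein–DNA interaction screening of Drosophila regulatory elements, which suggests use as a source ORF for building fusion constructs for such assays. The record does not describe the function of the CG1529 product.
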