Addgene plasmid #39559: KHBD00446
Depositing lab: Bart Deplancke. Depositing organization: Swiss Federal Institute of Technology (EPFL). Publication: Automated protein-DNA interaction screening of Drosophila regulatory elements. Korneel Hens, Jean-Daniel Feuz, Alina Isakova, Antonina Lagovitina, Andreas Massouras, Julien Bryois, Patrick Callaerts, Susan E. Celniker, Bart Deplancke. Nat Methods. 2011 Oct 30;8(12):1065-70. 10.1038/nmeth.1763 PubMed 22037703.
Backbone
  Vector backbone: pDONR221
  Backbone manufacturer: Invitrogen
  Backbone size w/o insert (bp): 2536
  Vector type: Gateway DONR vector
Growth in bacteria
  Bacterial resistance: Kanamycin, 50 μg/mL
  Growth temperature: 37°C
  Growth strain: DH5alpha
  Copy number: High Copy
Gene/Insert
  Gene/Insert name: CG1529 (alt name: FBgn0031144)
  Species: D. melanogaster (fly)
  Insert size (bp): 885
  Entrez Gene: CG1529 (a.k.a. Dmel_CG1529, Dmel\CG1529)
  Promoter: none
  Cloning method: Gateway Cloning
  Sequencing primers: 5′ M13-F20; 3′ M13R
Terms and licenses: Academic/Nonprofit Terms; Industry Terms: Not Available to Industry
Depositor comments: Please note that the ORFs in this collection were cloned open-ended (without a stop codon).
How to cite: KHBD00446 was a gift from Bart Deplancke (Addgene plasmid # 39559 ; http://n2t.net/addgene:39559 ; RRID:Addgene_39559)
